Addgene plasmid #209355: pLCS101
Purpose: (Empty Backbone) Gateway cloning compatible vector for transient expression in protoplasts. Arabidopsis UBQ10 promoter for N-terminal mVenus fusion protein.
Depositing lab: Lucia Strader. Depositing organization: Washington University in Saint Louis. Publication: An improved toolkit of gateway- and gibson assembly-compatible vectors for protoplast transfection and agrobacterium-mediated plant transformation. Allen JR, Flanagan M, Pathak S, Emenecker SK, Emenecker RJ, Strader LC. BMC Res Notes. 2025 Apr 8;18(1):149. doi: 10.1186/s13104-025-07231-1. PubMed 40200324.
Backbone
  Vector backbone: pLCS100
  Vector type: Plant Expression
Growth in bacteria
  Bacterial resistance: Chloramphenicol and Ampicillin, 25 & 100 μg/mL
  Growth temperature: 37°C
  Growth strain: ccdB Survival
  Copy number: High Copy
Gene/Insert
  Gene/Insert name: None
Terms and licenses: Academic/Nonprofit Terms; Industry Terms: Not Available to Industry
Depositor comments: Please visit https://doi.org/10.21203/rs.3.rs-3558280/v1 for preprint.
How to cite: pLCS101 was a gift from Lucia Strader (Addgene plasmid # 209355 ; http://n2t.net/addgene:209355 ; RRID:Addgene_209355)
