[The description below was written by a language model from this plasmid's Addgene catalogue record and pLannotate feature annotations shown in this document.]
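Description:
pLCS101 is an empty Gateway destination vector for transient expression of fusion proteins in plant protoplasts, built on the pLCS100 backbone and about 7.5 kb in size. It is a pUC-type plasmid rather than a binary vector: the feature table shows a high-copy ColE1/pUC origin and an ampicillin resistance gene with its own promoter, along with remnants of the lacZα/lac promoter region and small fragments of bom, rop and lacI, but no T-DNA borders or plant selectable marker. This fits delivery by direct transfection rather than by Agrobacterium.

According to the catalogue entry, the expression cassette is driven by the Arabidopsis UBQ10 promoter. This promoter is not annotated in the feature table, but it presumably occupies the unannotated stretch upstream of the fluorescent protein. The yellow fluorescent protein coding sequence, described as mVenus by the depositor and called mEYFP by the automated annotation, is followed by a short multiple cloning site and then the Gateway cassette. That cassette consists of attR1, a chloramphenicol acetyltransferase gene, the ccdB toxin gene (with a ccdA fragment) and attR2. An octopine synthase terminator closes the transcription unit.

An LR recombination with an entry clone replaces the chloramphenicol/ccdB segment with the gene of interest, placing it downstream of the fluorescent protein to give an N-terminally mVenus-tagged product. Because ccdB is toxic to standard E. coli strains, the unrecombined vector must be maintained in a ccdB-tolerant strain under ampicillin and chloramphenicol selection, and ccdB counterselects against unrecombined vector after the LR reaction. The vector belongs to a toolkit of Gateway- and Gibson-compatible plant vectors.
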