Features (pLannotate 1.2.2; 21 found; start..end, strand, type, name):
    137..236     +  misc_feature   bom (fragment): basis of mobility region from pBR322
    242..396     -  CDS            lacZα (fragment): LacZα fragment of β-galactosidase; lacZ fragment
   1989..2705    +  CDS            mEYFP: mEYFP is a basic (constitutively fluorescent) yellow fluorescent protein published in 2002, derived from Aequorea victoria. It is reported to be a very rapidly-maturing monomer.
   2706..2770    +  misc_feature   MCS: multiple cloning site
   2775..2899    +  protein_bind   attR1: mutant version of attR; recombination site for the Gateway® LR reaction LR Clonase™
   2924..2954    +  promoter       lac UV5 promoter: E. coli lac promoter with an "up" mutation
   2978..3007    +  promoter       cat promoter (fragment): promoter of the E. coli cat gene encoding chloramphenicol acetyltransferase
   3008..3664    +  CDS            cat: CAT_ECOLX - Experimental evidence at protein level: Swiss-Prot protein existence level 1. This enzyme is an effector of chloramphenicol resistance in bacteria. From Escherichia coli. This protein is used as a marker in many commonly used cloning vectors, such as pACYC184.
   3846..4004    +  CDS            ccdA (fragment): CCDA_ECO57 - Also known as H, letA. Experimental evidence at protein level: Swiss-Prot protein existence level 1. Antitoxin component of a type II toxin-antitoxin (TA) system which inhibits the post-segregational killing (PSK) of plasmid-free cells, also referred to as a plasmid addiction system. Binds to and blocks the activity of CcdB; will also remove bound CcdB protein from the CcdB-GyrA complex by forming a CcdA-CcdB complex, a process termed rejuvenation. Functions as a transcriptional corepressor for the ccdAB operon, repression also requires CcdB (By similarity). From Escherichia coli
   4009..4311    +  CDS            ccdB: CCDB_ECOLI - Also known as G, letB, letD. Experimental evidence at protein level: Swiss-Prot protein existence level 1. Toxic component of a type II toxin-antitoxin (TA) system, functioning in plasmid maintainence. Responsible for the post- segregational killing (PSK) of plasmid-free cells, also referred to as a plasmid addiction system. Half-life of over 2 hours. Cell killing by CcdB is accompanied by filamentation, defects in chromosome and plasmid segregation, defects in cell division, formation of anucleate cells, decreased DNA synthesis and plasmid loss. Interferes with the activity of DN
   4355..4479    -  protein_bind   attR2: mutant version of attR; recombination site for the Gateway® LR reaction LR Clonase™
   4538..5245    +  terminator     OCS terminator: octopine synthase terminator
   5248..5293    -  misc_feature   MCS (fragment): pUC18/19 multiple cloning site
   5326..5342    -  protein_bind   lac operator: The lac repressor binds to the lac operator to inhibit transcription in E. coli. This inhibition can be relieved by adding lactose or isopropyl-β-D-thiogalactopyranoside (IPTG). lac repressor encoded by lacI
   5350..5380    -  promoter       lac promoter: promoter for the E. coli lac operon
   5395..5416    -  protein_bind   CAP binding site: CAP binding activates transcription in the presence of cAMP. E. coli catabolite activator protein
   5429..5521    -  CDS            lacI (fragment): lac repressor; lacI; The lac repressor binds to the lac operator to inhibit transcription in E. coli. This inhibition can be relieved by adding lactose or isopropyl-β-D-thiogalactopyranoside (IPTG).
   5704..6292    -  rep_origin     ori: high-copy-number ColE1/pMB1/pBR322/pUC origin of replication
   6463..7323    -  CDS            AmpR: β-lactamase; bla; confers resistance to ampicillin, carbenicillin, and related antibiotics
   7324..7428    -  promoter       AmpR promoter: bla
   7523..35      +  CDS            rop (fragment) (across the origin): Rop protein, which maintains plasmids at low copy number; rop
>Addgene plasmid #209355 | pLCS101 | addgene full sequence | sequence record 420613 | Addgene NGS Result
TCGCGCGTTTCGGTGATGACGGTGAAAACCTCTGACACATGCAGCTCCCGGAGACGGTCACAGCTTGTCT
GTAAGCGGATGCCGGGAGCAGACAAGCCCGTCAGGGCGCGTCAGCGGGTGTTGGCGGGTGTCGGGGCTGG
CTTAACTATGCGGCATCAGAGCAGATTGTACTGAGAGTGCACCATATGCGGTGTGAAATACCGCACAGAT
GCGTAAGGAGAAAATACCGCATCAGGCGCCATTCGCCATTCAGGCTGCGCAACTGTTGGGAAGGGCGATC
GGTGCGGGCCTCTTCGCTATTACGCCAGCTGGCGAAAGGGGGATGTGCTGCAAGGCGATTAAGTTGGGTA
ACGCCAGGGTTTTCCCAGTCACGACGTTGTAAAACGACGGCCAGTGCCAAACTTTCGCGAAGCACCCACC
CTAAGCCACATTTTAATCCTTCTGTTGGCCATGCCCCATCAAAGTTGCACTTAACCCAAGATTGTGGTGG
AGCTTCCCATGTTTCTCGTCTGTCCCGACGGTGTTGTGGTTGGTGCTTTCCTTACATTCTGAGCCTCTTT
CCTTCTAATCCACTCATCTGCATCTTCTTGTGTCCTTACTAATACCTCATTGGTTCCAAATTCCCTCCCT
TTAAGCACCAGCTCGTTTCTGTTCTTCCACAGCCTCCCAAGTATCCAAGGGACTAAAGCCTCCACATTCT
TCAGATCAGGATATTCTTGTTTAAGATGTTGAACTCTATGGAGGTTTGTATGAACTGATGATCTAGGACC
GGATAAGTTCCCTTCTTCATAGCGAACTTATTCAAAGAATGTTTTGTGTATCATTCTTGTTACATTGTTA
TTAATGAAAAAATATTATTGGTCATTGGACTGAACACGAGTGTTAAATATGGACCAGGCCCCAAATAAGA
TCCATTGATATATGAATTAAATAACAAGAATAAATCGAGTCACCAAACCACTTGCCTTTTTTAACGAGAC
TTGTTCACCAACTTGATACAAAAGTCATTATCCTATGCAAATCAATAATCATACAAAAATATCCAATAAC
ACTAAAAAATTAAAAGAAATGGATAATTTCACAATATGTTATACGATAAAGAAGTTACTTTTCCAAGAAA
TTCACTGATTTTATAAGCCCACTTGCATTAGATAAATGGCAAAAAAAAACAAAAAGGAAAAGAAATAAAG
CACGAAGAATTCTAGAAAATACGAAATACGCTTCAATGCAGTGGGACCCACGGTTCAATTATTGCCAATT
TTCAGCTCCACCGTATATTTAAAAAATAAAACGATAATGCTAAAAAAATATAAATCGTAACGATCGTTAA
ATCTCAACGGCTGGATCTTATGACGACCGTTAGAAATTGTGGTTGTCGACGAGTCAGTAATAAACGGCGT
CAAAGTGGTTGCAGCCGGCACACACGAGTCGTGTTTATCAACTCAAAGCACAAATACTTTTCCTCAACCT
AAAAATAAGGCAATTAGCCAAAAACAACTTTGCGTGTAAACAACGCTCAATACACGTGTCATTTTATTAT
TAGCTATTGCTTCACCGCCTTAGCTTTCTCGTGACCTAGTCGTCCTCGTCTTTTCTTCTTCTTCTTCTAT
AAAACAATACCCAAAGAGCTCTTCTTCTTCACAATTCAGATTTCAATTTCTCAAAATCTTAAAAACTTTC
TCTCAATTCTCTCTACCGTGATCAAGGTAAATTTCTGTGTTCCTTATTCTCTCAAAATCTTCGATTTTGT
TTTCGTTCGATCCCAATTTCGTATATGTTCTTTGGTTTAGATTCTGTTAATCTTAGATCGAAGACGATTT
TCTGGGTTTGATCGTTAGATATCATCTTAATTCTCGATTAGGGTTTCATAGATATCATCCGATTTGTTCA
AATAATTTGAGTTTTGTCGAATAATTACTCTTCGATTTGTGATTTCTATCTAGATCTGGTGTTAGTTTCT
AGTTTGTGCGATCGAATTTGTCCTCGAGATGGTGAGCAAGGGCGAGGAGCTGTTCACCGGGGTGGTGCCC
ATCCTGGTCGAGCTGGACGGCGACGTAAACGGCCACAAGTTCAGCGTGTCCGGCGAGGGCGAGGGCGATG
CCACCTACGGCAAGCTGACCCTGAAGTTCATCTGCACCACCGGCAAGCTGCCCGTGCCCTGGCCCACCCT
CGTGACCACCTTCGGCTACGGCCTGCAGTGCTTCGCCCGCTACCCCGACCACATGAAGCAGCACGACTTC
TTCAAGTCCGCCATGCCCGAAGGCTACGTCCAGGAGCGCACCATCTTCTTCAAGGACGACGGCAACTACA
AGACCCGCGCCGAGGTGAAGTTCGAGGGCGACACCCTGGTGAACCGCATCGAGCTGAAGGGCATCGACTT
CAAGGAGGACGGCAACATCCTGGGGCACAAGCTGGAGTACAACTACAACAGCCACAACGTCTATATCATG
GCCGACAAGCAGAAGAACGGCATCAAGGTGAACTTCAAGATCCGCCACAACATCGAGGACGGCAGCGTGC
AGCTCGCCGACCACTACCAGCAGAACACCCCCATCGGCGACGGCCCCGTGCTGCTGCCCGACAACCACTA
CCTGAGCTACCAGTCCAAACTGAGCAAAGACCCCAACGAGAAGCGCGATCACATGGTCCTGCTGGAGTTC
GTGACCGCCGCCGGGATCACTCTCGGCATGGACGAGCTGTACAAGTCCGGACTCAGATCACGAGCTCAAG
CTTCAAATTCTGCAGTCGACGGTACCGCGGGCCCGGGATCATCAACAAGTTTGTACAAAAAAGCTGAACG
AGAAACGTAAAATGATATAAATATCAATATATTAAATTAGATTTTGCATAAAAAACAGACTACATAATAC
TGTAAAACACAACATATCCAGTCACTATGGCGGCCGCATTAGGCACCCCAGGCTTTACACTTTATGCTTC
CGGCTCGTATAATGTGTGGATTTTGAGTTAGGATCCGTCGAGATTTTCAGGAGCTAAGGAAGCTAAAATG
GAGAAAAAAATCACTGGATATACCACCGTTGATATATCCCAATGGCATCGTAAAGAACATTTTGAGGCAT
TTCAGTCAGTTGCTCAATGTACCTATAACCAGACCGTTCAGCTGGATATTACGGCCTTTTTAAAGACCGT
AAAGAAAAATAAGCACAAGTTTTATCCGGCCTTTATTCACATTCTTGCCCGCCTGATGAATGCTCATCCG
GAGTTCCGTATGGCAATGAAAGACGGTGAGCTGGTGATATGGGATAGTGTTCACCCTTGTTACACCGTTT
TCCATGAGCAAACTGAAACGTTTTCATCGCTCTGGAGTGAATACCACGACGATTTCCGGCAGTTTCTACA
CATATATTCGCAAGATGTGGCGTGTTACGGTGAAAACCTGGCCTATTTCCCTAAAGGGTTTATTGAGAAT
ATGTTTTTCGTCTCAGCCAATCCCTGGGTGAGTTTCACCAGTTTTGATTTAAACGTGGCCAATATGGACA
ACTTCTTCGCCCCCGTTTTCACCATGGGCAAATATTATACGCAAGGCGACAAGGTGCTGATGCCGCTGGC
GATTCAGGTTCATCATGCCGTTTGTGATGGCTTCCATGTCGGCAGAATGCTTAATGAATTACAACAGTAC
TGCGATGAGTGGCAGGGCGGGGCGTAAAGATCTGGATCCGGCTTACTAAAAGCCAGATAACAGTATGCGT
ATTTGCGCGCTGATTTTTGCGGTATAAGAATATATACTGATATGTATACCCGAAGTATGTCAAAAAGAGG
TATGCTATGAAGCAGCGTATTACAGTGACAGTTGACAGCGACAGCTATCAGTTGCTCAAGGCATATATGA
TGTCAATATCTCCGGTCTGGTAAGCACAACCATGCAGAATGAAGCCCGTCGTCTGCGTGCCGAACGCTGG
AAAGCGGAAAATCAGGAAGGGATGGCTGAGGTCGCCCGGTTTATTGAAATGAACGGCTCTTTTGCTGACG
AGAACAGGGGCTGGTGAAATGCAGTTTAAGGTTTACACCTATAAAAGAGAGAGCCGTTATCGTCTGTTTG
TGGATGTACAGAGTGATATTATTGACACGCCCGGGCGACGGATGGTGATCCCCCTGGCCAGTGCACGTCT
GCTGTCAGATAAAGTCTCCCGTGAACTTTACCCGGTGGTGCATATCGGGGATGAAAGCTGGCGCATGATG
ACCACCGATATGGCCAGTGTGCCGGTCTCCGTTATCGGGGAAGAAGTGGCTGATCTCAGCCACCGCGAAA
ATGACATCAAAAACGCCATTAACCTGATGTTCTGGGGAATATAAATGTCAGGCTCCCTTATACACAGCCA
GTCTGCAGGTCGACCATAGTGACTGGATATGTTGTGTTTTACAGTATTATGTAGTCTGTTTTTTATGCAA
AATCTAATTTAATATATTGATATTTATATCATTTTACGTTTCTCGTTCAGCTTTCTTGTACAAAGTGGTT
GATGATCCTAGGTGAGTCTAGAGAGTTAATTAAGACCCGGGACTAGTCCCTAGAGTCCTGCTTTAATGAG
ATATGCGAGACGCCTATGATCGCATGATATTTGCTTTCAATTCTGTTGTGCACGTTGTAAAAAACCTGAG
CATGTGTAGCTCAGATCCTTACCGCCGGTTTCGGTTCATTCTAATGAATATATCACCCGTTACTATCGTA
TTTTTATGAATAATATTCTCCGTTCAATTTACTGATTGTACCCTACTACTTATATGTACAATATTAAAAT
GAAAACAATATATTGTGCTGAATAGGTTTATAGCGACATCTATGATAGAGCGCCACAATAACAAACAATT
GCGTTTTATTATTACAAATCCAATTTTAAAAAAAGCGGCAGAACCGGTCAAACCTAAAAGACTGATTACA
TAAATCTTATTCAAATTTCAAAAGTGCCCCAGGGGCTAGTATCTACGACACACCGAGCGGCGAACTAATA
ACGCTCACTGAAGGGAACTCCGGTTCCCCGCCGGCGCGCATGGGTGAGATTCCTTGAAGTTGAGTATTGG
CCGTCCGCTCTACCGAAAGTTACGGGCACCATTCAACCCGGTCCAGCACGGCGGCCGGGTAACCGACTTG
CTGCCCCGAGAATTATGCAGCATTTTTTTGGTGTATGTGGGCCCCAAATGAAGTGCAGGTCAAACCTTGA
CAGTGACGACAAATCGTTGGGCGGGTCCAGGGCGAATTTTGCGACAACATGTCGAGGCTCAGCAGGACCT
GCAGGTCGACTCTAGAGGATCCCCGGGTACCGAGCTCGAATTCGTAATCATGTCATAGCTGTTTCCTGTG
TGAAATTGTTATCCGCTCACAATTCCACACAACATACGAGCCGGAAGCATAAAGTGTAAAGCCTGGGGTG
CCTAATGAGTGAGCTAACTCACATTAATTGCGTTGCGCTCACTGCCCGCTTTCCAGTCGGGAAACCTGTC
GTGCCAGCTGCATTAATGAATCGGCCAACGCGCGGGGAGAGGCGGTTTGCGTATTGGGCGCTCTTCCGCT
TCCTCGCTCACTGACTCGCTGCGCTCGGTCGTTCGGCTGCGGCGAGCGGTATCAGCTCACTCAAAGGCGG
TAATACGGTTATCCACAGAATCAGGGGATAACGCAGGAAAGAACATGTGAGCAAAAGGCCAGCAAAAGGC
CAGGAACCGTAAAAAGGCCGCGTTGCTGGCGTTTTTCCATAGGCTCCGCCCCCCTGACGAGCATCACAAA
AATCGACGCTCAAGTCAGAGGTGGCGAAACCCGACAGGACTATAAAGATACCAGGCGTTTCCCCCTGGAA
GCTCCCTCGTGCGCTCTCCTGTTCCGACCCTGCCGCTTACCGGATACCTGTCCGCCTTTCTCCCTTCGGG
AAGCGTGGCGCTTTCTCATAGCTCACGCTGTAGGTATCTCAGTTCGGTGTAGGTCGTTCGCTCCAAGCTG
GGCTGTGTGCACGAACCCCCCGTTCAGCCCGACCGCTGCGCCTTATCCGGTAACTATCGTCTTGAGTCCA
ACCCGGTAAGACACGACTTATCGCCACTGGCAGCAGCCACTGGTAACAGGATTAGCAGAGCGAGGTATGT
AGGCGGTGCTACAGAGTTCTTGAAGTGGTGGCCTAACTACGGCTACACTAGAAGAACAGTATTTGGTATC
TGCGCTCTGCTGAAGCCAGTTACCTTCGGAAAAAGAGTTGGTAGCTCTTGATCCGGCAAACAAACCACCG
CTGGTAGCGGTGGTTTTTTTGTTTGCAAGCAGCAGATTACGCGCAGAAAAAAAGGATCTCAAGAAGATCC
TTTGATCTTTTCTACGGGGTCTGACGCTCAGTGGAACGAAAACTCACGTTAAGGGATTTTGGTCATGAGA
TTATCAAAAAGGATCTTCACCTAGATCCTTTTAAATTAAAAATGAAGTTTTAAATCAATCTAAAGTATAT
ATGAGTAAACTTGGTCTGACAGTTACCAATGCTTAATCAGTGAGGCACCTATCTCAGCGATCTGTCTATT
TCGTTCATCCATAGTTGCCTGACTCCCCGTCGTGTAGATAACTACGATACGGGAGGGCTTACCATCTGGC
CCCAGTGCTGCAATGATACCGCGAGACCCACGCTCACCGGCTCCAGATTTATCAGCAATAAACCAGCCAG
CCGGAAGGGCCGAGCGCAGAAGTGGTCCTGCAACTTTATCCGCCTCCATCCAGTCTATTAATTGTTGCCG
GGAAGCTAGAGTAAGTAGTTCGCCAGTTAATAGTTTGCGCAACGTTGTTGCCATTGCTACAGGCATCGTG
GTGTCACGCTCGTCGTTTGGTATGGCTTCATTCAGCTCCGGTTCCCAACGATCAAGGCGAGTTACATGAT
CCCCCATGTTGTGCAAAAAAGCGGTTAGCTCCTTCGGTCCTCCGATCGTTGTCAGAAGTAAGTTGGCCGC
AGTGTTATCACTCATGGTTATGGCAGCACTGCATAATTCTCTTACTGTCATGCCATCCGTAAGATGCTTT
TCTGTGACTGGTGAGTACTCAACCAAGTCATTCTGAGAATAGTGTATGCGGCGACCGAGTTGCTCTTGCC
CGGCGTCAATACGGGATAATACCGCGCCACATAGCAGAACTTTAAAAGTGCTCATCATTGGAAAACGTTC
TTCGGGGCGAAAACTCTCAAGGATCTTACCGCTGTTGAGATCCAGTTCGATGTAACCCACTCGTGCACCC
AACTGATCTTCAGCATCTTTTACTTTCACCAGCGTTTCTGGGTGAGCAAAAACAGGAAGGCAAAATGCCG
CAAAAAAGGGAATAAGGGCGACACGGAAATGTTGAATACTCATACTCTTCCTTTTTCAATATTATTGAAG
CATTTATCAGGGTTATTGTCTCATGAGCGGATACATATTTGAATGTATTTAGAAAAATAAACAAATAGGG
GTTCCGCGCACATTTCCCCGAAAAGTGCCACCTGACGTCTAAGAAACCATTATTATCATGACATTAACCT
ATAAAAATAGGCGTATCACGAGGCCCTTTCGTC
